>Addgene plasmid #208814 | pJUB2x | addgene full sequence | sequence record 429008 | Addgene NGS Result
ATCACGAGGCCCTTTCGTCTTCACCTCGAGGATCCCGGGTACCTGCAGCTAGCGTCGACTGTGGTCTCTA
CAGGAATTCTTTCTTCTGTCGCCGTCTTGTCAACGGCACCAGTTATATATTTCTTCTGTCGCCGTCTTGT
CAACGGCACCAGTTATATATTGGGTTCCACCGGATACCTCCGGACTTGACAGCTAGCTCAGTCCTAGGGA
TTGTGCTAGCGAATTCATTAAAGAGGAGAAAGGTACCATGTCTAAAGGTGAAGAACTGTTCACCGGTGTT
GTTCCGATCCTGGTTGAACTGGATGGTGATGTTAACGGCCACAAATTCTCTGTTCGTGGTGAAGGTGAAG
GTGATGCAACCAACGGTAAACTGACCCTGAAATTCATCTGCACTACCGGTAAACTGCCGGTTCCATGGCC
GACTCTGGTGACTACCCTGACCTATGGTGTTCAGTGTTTTTCTCGTTACCCGGATCACATGAAGCAGCAT
GATTTCTTCAAATCTGCAATGCCGGAAGGTTATGTACAGGAGCGCACCATTTCTTTCAAAGACGATGGCA
CCTACAAAACCCGTGCAGAGGTTAAATTTGAAGGTGATACTCTGGTGAACCGTATTGAACTGAAAGGCAT
TGATTTCAAAGAGGACGGCAACATCCTGGGCCACAAACTGGAATATAACTTCAACTCCCATAACGTTTAC
ATCACCGCAGACAAACAGAAGAACGGTATCAAAGCTAACTTCAAAATTCGCCATAACGTTGAAGACGGTA
GCGTACAGCTGGCGGACCACTACCAGCAGAACACTCCGATCGGTGATGGTCCGGTTCTGCTGCCGGATAA
CCACTACCTGTCCACCCAGTCTGTTCTGTCCAAAGACCCGAACGAAAAGCGCGACCACATGGTGCTGCTG
GAGTTCGTTACTGCAGCAGGTATCACGCACGGCATGGATGAGCTCTACAAATGATAAGCGGCCGCTCTAG
AGGCATCAAATAAAACGAAAGGCTCAGTCGAAAGACTGGGCCTTTCGTTTTATCTGTTGTTTGTCGGTGA
ACGCTCTCCTGAGTAGGACAAATCCGCCGCCCTAGACCTAGGCGGAGATATTCCGCTTCCTCGCTCACTG
ACTCGCTCCGCTCGGTCGTTCGGCTGCGGCGAGCGGTACCGGCTTACTGGCGGGGCGGAAATTTCCTGGA
AGATGCCAGGAAGAAACTTAACAGGGAAGCGATAAGGCCACGGCAGAGCCGTTTTTCCATAGGCTCCGCC
CCCCTGACAAGCATCACGAAATCTGACGCTCAAATCAGTGGTGGCGAAACCCGACAGGACTTAAAGATAC
CAGGCGTTTCCCCCTGGTGGCTCCCTCGTGCGCTCTCCTGTTCCTGCCTTTCGGTTTACCGGTGTCACTC
CGCTGTTATGGCCGCGTTTATCTCATTCCACGCCTGACACTCGGTTCCGGGAAGGCAGTTCGCTCCAAGC
TGGACTGTATGCACGAACCCCCCGTTCAGTCCGACTGCTGCGCCTGTTCCGGTAACTATCGACTTGAGTC
CAAGCCGGAAAGACACGACAAAGCGCCACTGGCAGCAGCCACTGGTAAGAGGGTGTACAAGAGATTACTG
ATGCAGAGTTCTTGAAGTCAGAGCCAAACTACGGCTAAACTGGAAGGACGAATTTGGTGGCAGCGGTCTT
GTACACCCTGTTACCACGGTTCAGAAGTTCCCCAACTTACTGAACCTTCGAAAAACCACCTCCCCAGGTG
GTTTTTTCGTTTTCAGAGCAAGAGATTACGACGCAACGGAAAGGATCTCAAGAGGTTCATCTTACTAGTG
CTTGGATTCTCACCAATAAAAAACGCCCGGCGGCAACCGAGCGTTCTGAACAAATCCAGATGGAGTTCTG
AGGTCATTACTGGATCTATCAACAGGAGTCCAAGCGAGCTCGTAAACTTGGTCTGACAGTTACCAATGCT
TAATCAGTGAGGCACCTATCTCAGCGATCTGTCTATTTCGTTCATCCATAGTTGCCTGACTCCCCGTCGT
GTAGATAACTACGATACGGGAGGGCTTACCATCTGGCCCCAGTGCTGCAATGATACCGCGAGACCCACGC
TCACCGGCTCCAGATTTATCAGCAATAAACCAGCCAGCCGGAAGGGCCGAGCGCAGAAGTGGTCCTGCAA
CTTTATCCGCCTCCATCCAGTCTATTAATTGTTGCCGGGAAGCTAGAGTAAGTAGTTCGCCAGTTAATAG
TTTGCGCAACGTTGTTGCCATTGCTACAGGCATCGTGGTGTCACGCTCGTCGTTTGGTATGGCTTCATTC
AGCTCCGGTTCCCAACGATCAAGGCGAGTTACATGATCCCCCATGTTGTGCAAAAAAGCGGTTAGCTCCT
TCGGTCCTCCGATCGTTGTCAGAAGTAAGTTGGCCGCAGTGTTATCACTCATGGTTATGGCAGCACTGCA
TAATTCTCTTACTGTCATGCCATCCGTAAGATGCTTTTCTGTGACTGGTGAGTACTCAACCAAGTCATTC
TGAGAATAGTGTATGCGGCGACCGAGTTGCTCTTGCCCGGCGTCAATACGGGATAATACCGCGCCACATA
GCAGAACTTTAAAAGTGCTCATCATTGGAAAACGTTCTTCGGGGCGAAAACTCTCAAGGATCTTACCGCT
GTTGAGATCCAGTTCGATGTAACCCACTCGTGCACCCAACTGATCTTCAGCATCTTTTACTTTCACCAGC
GTTTCTGGGTGAGCAAAAACAGGAAGGCAAAATGCCGCAAAAAAGGGAATAAGGGCGACACGGAAATGTT
GAATACTCATACTCTTCCTTTTTCAATATTATTGAAGCATTTATCAGGGTTATTGTCTCATGAGCGGATA
CATATTTGAATGTATTTAGAAAAATAAACAAATAGGGGTTCCGCGCACATTTCCCCGAAAAGTGCCACCT
GACGTCTAAGAAACCATTATTATCATGACATTAACCTATAAAAATAGGCGT
Features (pLannotate 1.2.2; 9 found; start..end, strand, type, name):
    186..208     +  promoter       J23119(SpeI) promoter (fragment): bacterial promoter (Registry of Standard Biological Parts BBa J23119) modified to end with an SpeI site
    248..961     +  CDS            Superfolder GFP: Superfolder GFP is a basic (constitutively fluorescent) green fluorescent protein published in 2005, derived from Aequorea victoria. It is reported to be a very rapidly-maturing weak dimer.
    987..1073    +  terminator     rrnB T1 terminator: Escherichia coli rrnB; transcription terminator T1 from the E. coli rrnB gene
   1101..1157    -  rep_origin     RSF ori (fragment): Plasmids containing the RSF 1030 origin of replication can be propagated in E. coli cells that contain additional plasmids with compatible origins.
   1244..1588    -  rep_origin     p15A ori (fragment): Plasmids containing the medium-copy-number p15A origin of replication can be propagated in E. coli cells that contain a second plasmid with the ColE1 origin.
   1658..1759    +  ncRNA          RNAI: Accession: RF00106 - RNAI
   1826..1920    -  terminator     lambda t0 terminator: transcription terminator from phage lambda
   1950..2810    -  CDS            AmpR: β-lactamase; bla; confers resistance to ampicillin, carbenicillin, and related antibiotics
   2811..2915    -  promoter       AmpR promoter: bla
