>Addgene plasmid #208814 | pJUB2x Sequencing Result | analyzer sequence | sequence record 423942
TAAGCCCTCCCGTATCGTAGTTATCTACACGACGGGGAGTCAGGCAACTATGGATGAACGAAATAGACAG
ATCGCTGAGATAGGTGCCTCACTGATTAAGCATTGGTAACTGTCAGACCAAGTTTACTCATATATACTTT
AGATTGATTTAAAACTTCATTTTTAATTTAAAAGGATCTAGGTGAAGATCCTTTTTGATAATCTCATGAC
CAAAATCCCTTAACGTGAGTTTTCGTTCCACTGAGCGTCAGACCCCGTAGAAAAGATCAAAGGATCTTCT
TGAGATCCTTTTTTTCTGCGCGTAATCTGCTGCTTGCAAACAAAAAAACCACCGCTACCAGCGGTGGTTT
GTTTGCCGGATCAAGAGCTACCAACTCTTTTTCCGAAGGTAACTGGCTTCAGCAGAGCGCAGATACCAAA
TACTGTTCTTCTAGTGTAGCCGTAGTTAGGCCACCACTTCAAGAACTCTGTAGCACCGCCTACATACCTC
GCTCTGCTAATCCTGTTACCAGTGGCTGCTGCCAGTGGCGATAAGTCGTGTCTTACCGGGTTGGACTCAA
GACGATAGTTACCGGATAAGGCGCAGCGGTCGGGCTGAACGGGGGGTTCGTGCACACAGCCCAGCTTGGA
GCGAACGACCTACACCGAACTGAGATACCTACAGCGTGAGCTATGAGAAAGCGCCACGCTTCCCGAAGGG
AGAAAGGCGGACAGGTATCCGGTAAGCGGCAGGGTCGGAACAGGAGAGCGCACGAGGGAGCTTCCAGGGG
GAAACGCCTGGTATCTTTATAGTCCTGTCGGGTTTCGCCACCTCTGACTTGAGCGTCGATTTTTGTGATG
CTCGTCAGGGGGGCGGAGCCTATGGAAAAACGCCAGCAACGCGGCCTTTTTACGGTTCCTGGCCTTTTGC
TGGCCTTTTGCTCACATGTTCTTTCCTGCGTTATCCCCTGATTCTGTGGATAACCGTATTACCGCCTTTG
AGTGAGCTGATACCGCTCGCCGCAGCCGAACGACCGAGCGCAGCGAGTCAGTGAGCGAGGAAGCGGAAGA
GCGCCCAATACGCAAACCGCCTCTCCCCGCGCGTTGGCCGATTCATTAATGCAGCTGGCACGACAGGTTT
CCCGACTGGAAAGCGGGCAGTGAGCGCAACGCAATTAATGTGAGTTAGCTCACTCATTAGGCACCCCAGG
CTTTACACTTTATGCTTCCGGCTCGTATGTTGTGTGGAATTGTGAGCGGATAACAATTTCACACAGGAAA
CAGCTATGACCATGATTACGCCAAGCGCGCAATTAACCCTCACTAAAGGGAACAAAAGCTGGAGCTCCAC
CGCGGTGGCGGCCGCTCTAGAACTAGTGGATCTGCTGGGCTTGCTGAAGGTAGGGGGTCAAGAACCAGAG
GTGTAAAGTACTTGAGTAATTTTACTTGATTACTGTACTTAAGTATTATTTTTGGGGATTTTTACTTTAC
TTGAGTACAATTAAAAATCAATACTTTTACTTTTACTTAATTACATTTTTTTAGAAAAAAAAGTACTTTT
TACTCCTTACAATTTTATTTACAGTCAAAAAGTACTTATTTTTTGGAGATCACTTCATTCTATTTTCCCT
TGCTATTACCAAACCAATTGAATTGCGCTGATGCCCAGTTTAATTTAAATGTTATTTATTCTGCCTATGA
AAATCGTTTTCACATTATATGAAATTGGTCAGACATGTTCATTGGTCCTTTGGAAGTGACGTCATGTCAC
ATCTATTACCACAATGCACAGCACCTTGACCTGGAAATTAGGGAAATTATAACAGTCAATCAGTGGAAGA
AAATGGAGGAAGTATGTGATTCATCAGCAGCTGCGAGCAGCACAGTCCAAAATCAGCCACAGGATCAAGA
GCACCCGTGGCCGTATCTTCGCAGATCTGATCTAGAGGATCATAATCAGCCATACCACATTTGTAGAGGT
TTTACTTGCTTTAAAAAACCTCCCACACCTCCCCCTGAACCTGAAACATAAAATGAATGCAATTGTTGTT
GTTAACTTGTTTATTGCAGCTTATAATGGTTACAAATAAAGCAATAGCATCACAAATTTCACAAATAAAG
CATTTTTTTCACTGCATTCTAGTTGTGGTTTGTCCAAACTCATCAATGTATCTTATCATGTCTGGATCCC
CCACTTTGTACAAGAAAGCTGGGTGTGATTATGATCTAGAGTCGCGGCCGCTTTACTTGTACAGCTCGTC
CATGCCGAGAGTGATCCCGGCGGCGGTCACGAACTCCAGCAGGACCATGTGATCGCGCTTCTCGTTGGGG
TCTTTGCTCAGTTTGGACTGGTAGCTCAGGTAGTGGTTGTCGGGCAGCAGCACGGGGCCGTCGCCGATGG
GGGTGTTCTGCTGGTAGTGGTCGGCGAGCTGCACGCCGCCGTCCTCGATGTTGTGGCGGATCTTGAAGTT
GGCCTTGATGCCGTTCTTCTGCTTGTCGGCGGTGATATAGACGTTGTGGCTGTTGTAGTTGTACTCCAGC
TTGTGCCCCAGGATGTTGCCGTCCTCCTTGAAGTCGATGCCCTTCAGCTCGATGCGGTTCACCAGGGTGT
CGCCCTCGAACTTCACCTCGGCGCGGGTCTTGTAGTTGCCGTCGTCCTTGAAGAAGATGGTGCGCTCCTG
GACGTAGCCTTCGGGCATGGCGGACTTGAAGAAGTCGTGCTGCTTCATGTGGTCGGGGTAGCGGGCGAAG
CACTGCAGGCCGTAGCCCAGGGTGGTCACGAGGGTGGGCCAGGGCACGGGCAGCTTGCCGGTGGTGCAGA
TCAGCTTCAGGGTCAGCTTGCCGTAGGTGGCATCGCCCTCGCCCTCGCCGGACACGCTGAACTTGTGGCC
GTTTACGTCGCCGTCCAGCTCGACCAGGATGGGCACCACCCCGGTGAACAGCTCCTCGCCCTTGCTCACC
ATGGTGGCGACCGGTCTGAGCTTGTGGGGGTTCACCCACTTGTAGGTGCCCTCATACTGGAAACCCACTC
TCTTCATCAGCTCGTCTGCCTCCGTGGGGCCTCGGCTGCCATAAATATAGGGGATGGGCTTGGGCTTCTC
CAGCTCAATCTGGTGCAGCAGTGGGGTGAAAATACGCCAGGCCTCACGGAGCTCGTCGCTGCGCACGAAG
TGCATCTGGCTCCCGCAGAAGACGTCCAGGATGAGGCGCTCATAGGCGTCAGGGAGCTTCACGTTCTTGT
ATCTGTTGCCGTAGGTCAGGTCCAGCTCCGACTCCTCGGGGTTGAAGAACATGCCCGGCTTCTTGGTCAT
CATCTTGGTGTACACGGCCTCGTTGGGCTGCACGCGGATCACCAGCTCGTTGCGCTTGCACTGCTGGTGG
AAGATGTCGCCGGCCACATCATGGAACTGCAGCCTCACCTCGGCCTTGCGCTCGTTCAGGGCCTTGCCGC
AGCGCAGGATGAAGGGCACCCCATCCCACCTCTCATTCTCCACATAGAGGACGACGGCTGCAAAAGTGGC
GGTGGTGGACCCGCGGGGCACCGTGGGGTCGTCCAGGTACCCTTTGGTGGCCTCGCCCTCTCCATCGGGG
TTCCCCACGTACTGGCCCAGGACCACATTGTTGGCCTGCACCTCTGAGATGCATTTCAACACCTTGACCT
TCTCATCACGGACGTCATCTGAGTTGGTGGAGGCGGGCTTCTCCATGGCCACCAGACACAGCATCTGCAG
TAGGTGGTTCTGCATCACGTCCCGGATGATCCCAAATTCATCGAAATAGCCCCCGCGACCCTCAGTGCCA
AAGGGCTCCTTGAAGGTGAGGATAACGCAGGCGATGTTGTCCCGGTTCCAGATGGGGCCGAAGATCCTGT
TGGCAAATCTCAGCACCATGAGGTTCTGCACCATCTCCGTGCCCAGGTAGTTGTCGATGGGGTAGATCTG
GTCCTCACGGAACAGGGAGGAGATGTGGTTGGACAGCCGGTCAGAGCTCTGCAGGTCCCTCCCGAAGGGC
TTCTCCACGATGATGCGGTTCCAGCCTATCTGGCTCATGCAGGACTCGTGAATGTTCTTGGTGACGGCCT
CGTAGACGGTCGGGGGCAAGGCCAGGTAGAAGAGGCGGTTGGCCTGTGACCCCAGGTGGAGGGCATTCAT
GTGGCTGTTGAGGCGCTGGTAGGAGGCTGCATCATCGTACTGGCCAGCCACATAGGAGTTGCGGGCAAAG
AAGTCCTCCAGCTTGAGCTTCTCCTCTGGGGTGGCCTTGAAGAAGGGCTCACTCTGTTTGCGGATGTCAG
CCACTGTGAGGCGGGACTGAGCATAGCCCACGATGAAGGTGTTTTCGGGCAGAAGGCCATCCCGGAACAG
CCACCAGATGGTGGGGTAGATCTTCTTCTTGGCCAGGTCACCCGCTGCACCCATGATGATGAATATGTGT
GTATCCGACTGATGGAAGGCATCGCCCTGGAAAAGCTCTTCCCGCAGGATCCCGCACACCTGGGTCCGGC
TCAGGGCCACCTGCTCTGCCATGGTGGCAAGCCTGCTTTTTTGTACAAACTTGCGGATCCGTCACACTGA
CACAAACACACACATACAATCTCTGTTAATCAAAAACATGTACACAAGCTACACTCCGCATTCTCTGTAG
ATTTACCATCCCGCTCGACACTCACCTGTTCTCGAAGCAGAGGCGAGGAATGGTGGAGATGGTGGTGGAG
ATGTTTTGGGACGAATAGCATCTCCTACTCACTTTTATACTCGAGTTTAGATCGGTTCTGCTGGTTTTGC
CTGATTCAGCGGAAAACCAATCCTGTGCGTAAACACACTTTAACACTTTTAAGTGGCTGTCCAATCACAC
ATGCCACATTAGCTGTGTTTGGCCAACCAATTCACATTGACTTCGTGGACACTGCCACGCTCACAGAAGA
CAAACACATCGTGATGCTCACGCAGCTCCAGAGGCTTTTGGTTAATTGTTAATTGTTGAGAACACAAGTT
AACACAGAATGAGCAGATCACAGAGACAGCTGGTGGCTTTTCTTTGAGTGAAACAGCAGAAGGTAAGATG
GGGTTAGACGAGTCATTAGTCTTCAGGAACGTTTGTGACGTCTTCATTGTGACTTTTTTTAAAGCATAAT
ATGTGTGGTTTTAGTCATATGGTAGTGGCCTGGATTTTGAAAGATTTTATAGTATACTATTAGATCATTT
TCTGTTTATTTCTTGATAATTTCTTATTATTAGATGATTTCTCTACAGTTTTTAACACAATATAAGGGGA
TTCACACAAAATGTAATGTTCTGTCAGCAGTTACTTTCTGCTTATTTGTTGAACACAAAAGAAGACACCA
TAGACATCCCTAGTATTTGCTTTTTTTAATGGAAGTCAGTGGATACAGGTTTTTAGCTTTCTTCATTTTC
TTAAAAAAAAAAAAAAAAAATGCTTTCATGTTCAACTATAGATACTCAAAAATGTTTACAAGCACTAGAG
CAGAGGTGCCCAAATTTTTTCTCATAAGGGACCAACAACTAAACTAGACTGTGGGCTGAAGTTAAATATA
ACAAATAATATTACATTAAATTTACTATGGATAATTTCCTAATTTAGTTGCTAATATTTAAAAATAACTA
GAAAACATATCAATTAATGATGCAGTATCATTTTAAATATTATATAATGAGCTTATTATGGTACAAACAA
AGCTTACGCGTGAGCTCTACAACTTTTCTATACAAAGTTGATAGCTTGGCGTAATCATGGTCATAGCTGT
TTCCTGCTCGAGGGCCCATCTGGCCTGTGTTTCAGACACCAGGGAGTCTCTGCTCACGTTTCCTGCTATT
TGCAGCCTCTCTATCAAGACTAATACACCTCTTCCCGCATCGGCTGCCTGTGAGAGGCTTTTCAGCACTG
CAGGATTGCTTTTCAGCCCCAAAAGAGCTAGGCTTGACACTAACAATTTTGAGAATCAGCTTCTACTGAA
GTTAAATCTGAGGTTTTACAACTTTGAGTAGCGTGTACTGGCATTAGATTGTCTGTCTTATAGTTTGATA
ATTAAATACAAACAGTTCTAAAGCAGGATAAAACCTTGTATGCATTTCATTTAATGTTTTTTGAGATTAA
AAGCTTAAACAAGAATCTCTAGTTTTCTTTCTTGCTTTTACTTTTACTTCCTTAATACTCAAGTACAATT
TTAATGGAGTACTTTTTTACTTTTACTCAAGTAAGATTCTAGCCAGATACTTTTACTTTTAATTGAGTAA
AATTTTCCCTAAGTACTTGTACTTTCACTTGAGTAAAATTTTTGAGTACTTTTTACACCTCTGTCAAGAA
CTCCTGGACAAACCTCTGACCTGTGTGGAACAGAGTGGATATGGGTGTCTGAACAGATATTCACGTCTTT
TGCAGATCAGAGGGCATTTCTGGTGTTGTGCAATGACCTGGGTCCAACAGGTAGGCGTACTCGTATCCAA
GAGCATTGTTGGACAGGAGGTAGTCTCCATTCCTATAAAGAGGAAGGAATGGCACCATGTAGTAGCCGTC
ATTGTGGCCAATTGGTGCATTGGTACGTGGGTAGATGGACCGGGGAGGCTGATGAGTTCTTAGCCAGC
[32 nt withheld, positions 6579-6610]
CCTTTGACGTTGGAGTCCACGTTCTTT
[37 nt withheld, positions 6638-6674]
ACCCTATCTCGGTCTATTCTTTTGATTTATAAGGGATTTTGCCGATTTCGGCCTATTGGTTAAAAAATGA
GCTGATTTAACAAAAATTTAACGCGAATTTTAACAAAATATTAACGCTTACAATTTAGGTGGCACTTTTC
GGGGAAATGTGCGCGGAACCCCTATTTGTTTATTTTTCTAAATACATTCAAATATGTATCCGCTCATGAG
ACAATAACCCTGATAAATGCTTCAATAATATTGAAAAAGGAAG
Features (pLannotate 1.2.2; 18 found; start..end, strand, type, name):
    280..868     +  rep_origin     ori: high-copy-number ColE1/pMB1/pBR322/pUC origin of replication
   1051..1143    +  CDS            lacI (fragment): lac repressor; lacI; The lac repressor binds to the lac operator to inhibit transcription in E. coli. This inhibition can be relieved by adding lactose or isopropyl-β-D-thiogalactopyranoside (IPTG).
   1156..1177    +  protein_bind   CAP binding site: CAP binding activates transcription in the presence of cAMP. E. coli catabolite activator protein
   1192..1222    +  promoter       lac promoter: promoter for the E. coli lac operon
   1230..1246    +  protein_bind   lac operator: The lac repressor binds to the lac operator to inhibit transcription in E. coli. This inhibition can be relieved by adding lactose or isopropyl-β-D-thiogalactopyranoside (IPTG). lac repressor encoded by lacI
   1291..1309    +  promoter       T3 promoter: promoter for bacteriophage T3 RNA polymerase
   1322..1362    +  misc_feature   MCS (fragment): pBluescript multiple cloning site
   1928..2011    +  CDS            large T antigen (fragment): large T antigen from SV40 (simian virus 40)
   2034..2168    +  polyA_signal   SV40 poly(A) signal: SV40 polyadenylation signal
   2171..2191    +  protein_bind   attB2: mutant version of attB; core recombination site for the Gateway® BP reaction BP Clonase™
   2226..2942    -  CDS            mVenus: mVenus is a basic (constitutively fluorescent) yellow fluorescent protein published in 2006, derived from Aequorea victoria. It is reported to be a rapidly-maturing monomer with moderate acid sensitivity.
   2958..4502    -  CDS            G6PD: G6PD_HUMAN - Experimental evidence at protein level: Swiss-Prot protein existence level 1. Catalyzes the rate-limiting step of the oxidative pentose- phosphate pathway, which represents a route for the dissimilation of carbohydrates besides glycolysis. The main function of this enzyme is to provide reducing power (NADPH) and pentose phosphates for fatty acid and nucleic acid synthesis. From Homo sapiens (Human).
   4513..4533    -  protein_bind   attB1: mutant version of attB; core recombination site for the Gateway® BP reaction BP Clonase™
   5690..5710    -  protein_bind   attB4: mutant version of attB; core recombination site for the Gateway® BP reaction BP Clonase™
   6292..6579    -  CDS            tyr (fragment) (sequence partly withheld): TYRO_ORYLA - Also known as tyro. Experimental evidence at transcript level: Swiss-Prot protein existence level 2. This is a copper-containing oxidase that functions in the formation of pigments such as melanins and other polyphenolic compounds. From Oryzias latipes (Japanese rice fish) (Japanese killifish).
   6579..6800    +  rep_origin     M13 ori (fragment) (sequence partly withheld): M13 bacteriophage origin of replication; arrow indicates direction of (+) strand synthesis
   6826..6927    +  promoter       AmpR promoter: bla
   6927..108     +  CDS            bla(M) (fragment) (across the origin): β-lactamase lacking the signal sequence; bla(M); allows cytosolic expression of β-lactamase
