[The description below was written by a language model from this plasmid's Addgene catalogue record and pLannotate feature annotations shown in this document.]
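Description:
pJUB2x is a small (about 3 kb) bacterial reporter plasmid on a synthetic backbone, built for synthetic-biology work in Enterobacteriaceae. According to the catalogue entry, it carries GFP under a synthetic promoter that contains two copies of the binding site for JUB1, an Arabidopsis thaliana transcription factor. The promoter therefore responds to a JUB1-derived artificial transcription factor expressed in the bacterial cell. In the annotated full sequence, the reporter unit consists of a fragment matching the J23119 bacterial promoter, which presumably serves as the core of the synthetic promoter. This is followed by a superfolder GFP coding sequence and the rrnB T1 terminator. The JUB1 binding sites themselves are not called by the automated annotation, so their exact position relative to the core promoter cannot be read from the table.

The plasmid is maintained through a p15A-type replication region, annotated as a p15A ori fragment with the associated RNAI and a short RSF-like match. This type of origin is compatible with ColE1-origin plasmids, so a second plasmid could in principle supply the transcription factor. The catalogue lists the plasmid as low copy. Selection is by ampicillin, with the bla gene driven by its own promoter and followed by a lambda t0 terminator. The associated publication describes a toolkit of arabinose-inducible artificial transcription factors, in which this construct would report regulator activity as fluorescence.

A second sequence record attached to the entry (about 6.9 kb) shows a pUC-origin Gateway-type construct with human G6PD fused to mVenus, an SV40 poly(A) signal and a medaka tyrosinase fragment. It does not match the catalogue description and appears to belong to an unrelated plasmid.
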