Addgene plasmid #208814: pJUB2x
Purpose: Encodes GFP under the control of synthetic promoter responsive to JUB1-derived artificial transcription factor in bacterial cell
Depositing lab: Marc Erhardt. Depositing organization: Humboldt-Universitaet zu Berlin. Publication: A versatile regulatory toolkit of arabinose-inducible artificial transcription factors for Enterobacteriaceae. Naseri G, Raasch H, Charpentier E, Erhardt M. Commun Biol. 2023 Oct 3;6(1):1005. doi: 10.1038/s42003-023-05363-3. PubMed 37789111.
Backbone
  Vector backbone: Synthetic backbone
  Vector type: Bacterial Expression, Synthetic Biology
Growth in bacteria
  Bacterial resistance: Ampicillin, 100 μg/mL
  Growth temperature: 37°C
  Growth strain: DH5alpha
  Copy number: Low Copy
Gene/Insert
  Gene/Insert name: Two copies of JUB1 binding site within the synthetic promoter
  Species: A. thaliana (mustard weed), Synthetic
  Promoter: JUB1 TF-responsive promoter
  Cloning method: Gibson Cloning
  Sequencing primers: 5′ TGTGGTCTCTACAGGAATTC; 3′ AGTGCAGATGAATTTCAGGG
Terms and licenses: Academic/Nonprofit Terms; Industry Terms: Not Available to Industry
How to cite: pJUB2x was a gift from Marc Erhardt (Addgene plasmid # 208814 ; http://n2t.net/addgene:208814 ; RRID:Addgene_208814)
