>Addgene plasmid #208814 | pJUB2x | depositor partial sequence | sequence record 407079 | JUB1-2x
TTCTTCTGTCGCCGTCTTGTCAACGGCACCAGTTATATATTTCTTCTGTCGCCGTCTTGTCAACGGCACC
AGTTATATATTGGTGTTCCACCGGATACCTCCGGACTTGACAGCTAGCTCAGTCCTAGGGATTGTGCTAG
CGAATTCATTAAAGAGGAGAAAGGTACCATGTCTAAAGGTGAAGAACTGTTCACCGGTGTTGTTCCGATC
CTGGTTGAACTGGATGGTGATGTTAACGGCCACAAATTCTCTGTTCGTGGTGAAGGTGAAGGTGATGCAA
CCAACGGTAAACTGACCCTGAAATTCATCTGCACT
